Addgene plasmid #27001: pCI HA NEDD4L DD
Depositing lab: Joan Massague. Publication: Ubiquitin ligase Nedd4L targets activated Smad2/3 to limit TGF-beta signaling. Gao S, Alarcon C, Sapkota G, Rahman S, Chen PY, Goerner N, Macias MJ, Erdjument-Bromage H, Tempst P, Massague J. Mol Cell. 2009 Nov 13. 36(3):457-68. 10.1016/j.molcel.2009.09.043 PubMed 19917253.
Backbone
  Vector backbone: pCI
  Backbone size w/o insert (bp): 4000
  Vector type: Mammalian Expression
Growth in bacteria
  Bacterial resistance: Ampicillin, 100 μg/mL
  Growth temperature: 37°C
  Growth strain: DH5alpha
  Copy number: High Copy
Gene/Insert
  Gene/Insert name: NEDD4L
  Species: H. sapiens (human)
  Insert size (bp): 3000
  Mutation: C962A
  Entrez Gene: NEDD4L (a.k.a. NEDD4-2, NEDD4.2, PVNH7, RSP5, hNEDD4-2)
  Tag / fusion protein: HA (N terminal on insert)
  Cloning method: Restriction Enzyme; 5′ cloning site KpnI (not destroyed); 3′ cloning site NotI (not destroyed)
  Sequencing primers: 5′ T7; 3′ EBV-rev
Terms and licenses: Academic/Nonprofit Terms; Industry Terms: Not Available to Industry
How to cite: pCI HA NEDD4L DD was a gift from Joan Massague (Addgene plasmid # 27001 ; http://n2t.net/addgene:27001 ; RRID:Addgene_27001)
