[The description below was written by a language model from this plasmid's Addgene catalogue record.]
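Description:
pCI HA NEDD4L DD is a mammalian expression plasmid built on the pCI backbone (about 4 kb without insert) that carries a roughly 3 kb human NEDD4L cDNA (also known as NEDD4-2) cloned between KpnI and NotI sites, both of which remain intact. It is maintained in E. coli as a high-copy plasmid under ampicillin selection. The record does not list a promoter or other regulatory features and no feature table is provided. pCI vectors generally drive expression from the CMV immediate-early enhancer/promoter, with a chimeric intron upstream and an SV40 late polyadenylation signal downstream of the cloning site. The listed T7 sequencing primer is consistent with the T7 promoter that lies just upstream of the polylinker in this backbone. No mammalian selection marker is recorded, so the plasmid appears suited mainly to transient transfection.

The encoded protein carries an N-terminal HA epitope tag, which allows detection and immunoprecipitation with anti-HA antibodies. It also bears a C962A substitution. NEDD4L is a HECT-family E3 ubiquitin ligase, and this type of enzyme relies on a catalytic cysteine in the HECT domain to form a thioester intermediate with ubiquitin. A cysteine-to-alanine change near the C-terminus, together with the "DD" designation, suggests a ligase-dead variant, although the record does not state this explicitly. The associated work concerns NEDD4L targeting of activated Smad2/3 to limit TGF-beta signalling. In that context, the construct would plausibly serve as a catalytically inactive control alongside wild-type NEDD4L in ubiquitination, protein turnover and signalling assays in cultured mammalian cells.
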