>Addgene plasmid #27001 | pCI HA NEDD4L DD | addgene partial sequence | sequence record 33229 | 27001 with EBV-rev
AGCGGCCGCTTATCCACCCCTTCAAATCCTTGAGCATTTTCCACGGCCATGAGAAGTTTCTCTCGTAAAT
CTTCAAAGGTTTCATATGGAGGTAAGTCAAGGCGATTAAAGGCTGTGTGAGCTCTGGGCAGTTTCTCAGG
ACTGCCCCATTGCTCTATTGTAAACAGCTGAGGACCATTGGAACCATAAAGTTCGGCAAATCCATTCATA
GGTACTCGCGATGTCCCTGTGACAAACTGCAGTAACCGGATACGCTTTTCGGCGTCCATGAGTAGCACAG
CCTTCCAGAACCACTGAATGACGGGGTGGTTTGGGCAGTAGCCGTTCTTGTAAATAGAATGCTGTCTCCA
GTCATTCACATCCACATCACCGAGGCCGCACATGAGCAACTCCAGCTCATTTTCGTCAAAAATTTTAATC
AAATCAATAGGAAGTAGTTCTGTGAATCCCTCCAAGAAGGCGTTCATCTGCTTCTGGACCCTGTTCACAA
ATCTCCACTGGATGACTAAGTCGATATATTCCCTTTTGTTTTCATTTGTGACCATTATTTCTGACCCATT
GGGCTTCAAATCCACTTGATATGTCTGTCCAAAGTTTTCTTCGTCTATGCAGAACATGAGGTCCAGCTCA
GTAGGGTCATTCTCCAGGATCCATTTCAAAGAGTTGTAATATTCACTATCCACAGATTCCATGTCATTCA
GGGTTATCTGCTTTCCCAACATCATCTTGTAAAATGGTCTAATGAAGAAACCATCTAAGAGCTTCCCATG
AAATACGGCCAGACCAGCAACTCTTCCAATAAAAGTGAAGTA
