>Addgene plasmid #27001 | pCI HA NEDD4L DD | addgene partial sequence | sequence record 33230 | 27001 with LNCX
CGGTAGTTTATCACAGTTAAATTGCTAACGCAGTCAGTGCTTCTGACACAACAGTCTCGAACTTAAGCTG
CAGAAGTTGGTCGTGAGGCACTGGGCAGGTAAGTATCAAGGTTACAAGACAGGTTTAAGGAGACCAATAG
AAACTGGGCTTGTCGAGACAGAGAAGACTCTTGCGTTTCTGATAGGCACCTATTGGTCTTACTGACATCC
ACTTTGCCTTTCTCTCCACAGGTGTCCACTCCCAGTTCAATTACAGCTCTTAAGGCTAGAGTACTTAATA
CGACTCACTATAGGCTAGCCTCGAGACCATGGATTATCCGTATGATGTTCCTGATTATGCAGAATTCACG
CGTGGTACCCCGGGTGGGTGGCTGCGCAGGGCCCTACCTGGGCGGGAGCGGCTGCAGAGCCCTGTCCACG
CGGTGCCTCCCCAGCACGGCACCTCCCACTCCAGGCTGTTGGTTACCTGGCCGGGAGCTGGCAGAGACCA
GGATTTCTCCTCGCCGCCGTTGCTGTTGTTAGGGGAAACAGACCATCTGCATCTAGACCTGCCTCTCTCT
CCGCTCCCCACTTCAGACGAGCTCTTCCTGCCTGGAATCTGTGATCCGTATGTGAAACTTTCATTGTACG
TAGCGGATGAGAATAGAGAACTTGCTTTGGTCCAGACAAAAACAATTAAAAAGACACTGAACCCAAAATG
GAATGAAGAATTTTATTTCAGGGTAAACCCATCTAATCACAGACTCCTATTTGAAGTATTTGACGAAAAT
AGACTGACACGAGACGACTTCCTGGGCCAGGTGGACGTGCCCCTTA
