>Addgene plasmid #27001 | pCI HA NEDD4L DD | addgene partial sequence | sequence record 33231 | 27001 with T7
GAGCCCTGTCCACGCGGTGCCTCCCCAGCACGGCACCTCCCACTCCAGGCTGTTGGTTACCTGGCCGGGA
GCTGGCAGAGACCAGGATTTCTCCTCGCCGCCGTTGCTGTTGTTAGGGGAAACAGACCATCTGCATCTAG
ACCTGCCTCTCTCTCCGCTCCCCACTTCAGACGAGCTCTTCCTGCCTGGAATCTGTGATCCGTATGTGAA
ACTTTCATTGTACGTAGCGGATGAGAATAGAGAACTTGCTTTGGTCCAGACAAAAACAATTAAAAAGACA
CTGAACCCAAAATGGAATGAAGAATTTTATTTCAGGGTAAACCCATCTAATCACAGACTCCTATTTGAAG
TATTTGACGAAAATAGACTGACACGAGACGACTTCCTGGGCCAGGTGGACGTGCCCCTTAGTCACCTTCC
GACAGAAGATCCAACCATGGAGCGACCCTATACATTTAAGGACTTTCTCCTCAGACCAAGAAGTCATAAG
TCTCGAGTTAAGGGATTTTTGCGATTGAAAATGGCCTATATGCCAAAAAATGGAGGTCAAGATGAAGAAA
ACAGTGACCAGAGGGATGACATGGAGCATGGATGGGAAGTTGTTGACTCAAATGACTCGGCTTCTCAGCA
CCAAGAGGAACTTCCTCCTCCTCCTCTGCCTCCCGGGTGGGAAGAAAAAGTGGACAATTTAGGCCGAACT
TACTATGTCAACCAC
